>Addgene plasmid #183801 | pAAV-PAG-E2-Crimson-3XNLS-pA | addgene full sequence | sequence record 360819 | Addgene NGS Result
GTGGATAACCGTATTACCGCCTTTGAGTGAGCTGATACCGCTCGCCGCAGCCGAACGACCGAGCGCAGCG
AGTCAGTGAGCGAGCGAGCGCGCAGAGAGGGAGTGGCCAACTCCATCACTAGGGGTTCCTTGTAGTTAAT
GATTAACCCGCCATGCTACTTATCTACGTAGCCATGCTCTAGAGGATCCTTCGAAAAGCTAGCACGCGTC
CTCTACCCACTGAGCCATGTCCTAAGTTCCTAATTGTTAAATATACTAGAACGAGTTTAAATCTTTAACA
TCAGAAGTCATTTCCTTGAACAATGGTTGAGAAAGTAGGAAAAACTGGCATGAAAACGTTGACTGGATTA
GTGAATAGTCTGGATGAGGTTGAGAAAAAGGAAAACAGAGGCAGTAAAAAACTGATTAGTTGTTTTTAAG
AAACTGAGCAACACTAAGGTTTGGAAGCCACCCATCAGTGAAAGAAAAAGTTAGGTATTATTAAGGGTTA
CACATGCTATCTCTCTCCCACAATGTGATGTTTTTCTTAAAAACATTATAACTTTGATTTACTAATAATA
TATATTTTTGAGAAGTTAACCTTAAGCCATAATCAAAGCCACCCAAGTAATTTACAATTCTGTTTTTTTT
TTCTACAAGGTCACTTCCCTCACATTTTTCTATCTAAAGAGCAGGTTGAAAAAACAACTTGAACACGGCA
ATCCTGTATGTAATACAACATGTAGGCACAGTTAGATTCTTTGGTTACTAATCCAGTTCAGCATTTACAG
ATTCATTGGATTACTAAATCTGGTGAATTATGCCCTTCCCATCTCATAAATATCCTGCTAACCTTGGTGA
ATCTATTCATTTAAGCCATTTTGTTTCAGAAGATGGTTTAAAAACATTTTTATTCTGAAGCGGAATGTGT
GTACAGGCTCAGGAACTATATGTTGCACAGATCTAAGAAGAAATGGATGGAGTGATGCTGAAACAGTTTT
GAGACAGGGTAGTCAGATGCTTCATTTTAAAACAGGTTTTAAAATAGAAAAGGGATCTGCAGTATATTTT
GCTTTCAAGCCAACCAGTACTAATGAAATAGTCACTGTTCAAAAATCTATTGGAGATACTGCAAAGAAAC
TGGGGGAGATGTGGTCTGAGCAATCTGCCAAAGATAAACAACCGTATGAGCAGAAAGCAGCTAAACTAGA
GGAGAAGTATGAAAAGGATATTGCTGCATACCGTGCCGGGGCAAAAGTGAAGTAGGAAAGAAGGGTCCTG
GTAGGCCAACAGGCTCAAAGAAGAATGAACCAGAAGATGAGGAAGAGGAGGAGGAGGAAGATGATGAAAA
TGAAGAGGAGGAAGATGAGGCTGAAGAGTAAGTATCTGTCCTAAAGTGTGGAGTATATGTGCTCAGGCAA
TTATTTTGCTAAGAATGTGAAATTCAAGTGCAGCTCAACATTAGCTTCAGTATAAAAACTGTACAGATTT
TTGTATAGCTGATTAGACTCTTTGTAGAGAAAATACTTTTTAAAAAGAGTTTGTAGCTTTTTCAGGGGCT
ACAACGTACAGTTAGATGTAAAGCTTTTGATGTTGAATGTTTCTAAATATTTAATGGTTTCTTTAATTTC
TTATGATAGCAAAAAAAAAACTTCATAGGAATTTGTATTACCAGTAAAAGAATTTTTTTTAGGATGTTGC
ATTTTTGTTTTTTTTTAATTTGTAATAAAATAATGTATATAAAAAATTTGGAGAAATCGTGTAGATGATA
GAAGAGATCCACCCTTACTCTGGCTTTTCTCTTTTCTTCGTTGTTGCTACGCTCAACCGTTCTAAATGTC
TTAAGTTGCATAGCTGAAAGGATTTTGCTCATTTTTTCCAAAACATTTCGTTTCTGGGCAGTAGCCAACC
ATGGAAAGTTTTAAGCACATTTGGGAGAGGGATGAAGCTCCTTAGGGCGGCCTTGGCAGGACCGACGCCT
TCAGAAGGGCAGACACATTCCCCTAGCCGAGGGAATGAGCAATTGGCTTGGATAAGGCGATCGGCCACCG
CCGGCCTCCCTCCAGCCCTGGGAGGCCCGGACTGGCGCACTCCAGCTTCCTCAATAGCTCGAGGACGTGC
TTCCCTGGAGCGTACCTGCCTGGTGAATAGCCAGACTCCGGAGCCGCGGGTCCTCGCCCAGCGTGGCCTC
AGGTGGCCCGAAGCGAGGGGAAGAGCGGCTGGCGGGGCTGACACACGTCAGTCGCCCTTCTCCCCGCCCT
CCAGGACCCGCGGGACTGCGCACGGGCGCGGAGACGAATTTGACTGATTCGCTCGCCAATCAGAAGAGAG
GTCGGCAGGCTGAGCCAATGGGAGGGCGCGCAGGGGGCAGACCGTCGGCGTCCTCCCGCCCTCGGTTGGT
GAGAGCGGTATGTCTCCAGCCCTCCCCTGCGCGTCCGTCTCAGTGCGGAGCTCGCGGCGGCCGGAGGAAC
TTAGGCTGGTGGCAGGCTCGGCGGCGGCGGCGGCGATAGCGGCGGAGGAGGAGCAGGGGCCACACCCCAC
CGCGGACTTTTTTCTTCTCAGACCTCGTCCCGCCGTGCGGGACACCGTTCTGGGAGAAGAGCGGACGCCC
ACGCCCCGAGGATCTGGCGCGCCGAGCTCGGATCCTGAGAACTTCAGGGTGAGTCTATGGGACCCTTGAT
GTTTTCTTTCCCCTTCTTTTCTATGGTTAAGTTCATGTCATAGGAAGGGGAGAAGTAACAGGGTACACAT
ATTGACCAAATCAGGGTAATTTTGCATTTGTAATTTTAAAAAATGCTTTCTTCTTTTAATATACTTTTTT
GTTTATCTTATTTCTAATACTTTCCCTAATCTCTTTCTTTCAGGGCAATAATGATACAATGTATCATGCC
TCTTTGCACCATTCTAAAGAATAACAGTGATAATTTCTGGGTTAAGGCAATAGCAATATTTCTGCATATA
AATATTTCTGCATATAAATTGTAACTGATGTAAGAGGTTTCATATTGCTAATAGCAGCTACAATCCAGCT
ACCATTCTGCTTTTATTTTATGGTTGGGATAAGGCTGGATTATTCTGAGTCCAAGCTAGGCCCTTTTGCT
AATCATGTTCATACCTCTTATCTTCCTCCCACAGCTCCTGGGCAACGTGCTGGTCTGTGTGCTGGCCCAT
CACTTTGGCAAAGCACGTGAATTCGAAGATCTGGCCGCCTCGGCCTCTAGAACTAGTGCCGCCACCATGG
ATAGCACTGAGAACGTCATCAAGCCCTTCATGCGCTTCAAGGTGCACATGGAGGGCTCCGTGAACGGCCA
CGAGTTCGAGATCGAGGGCGTGGGCGAGGGCAAGCCCTACGAGGGCACCCAGACCGCCAAGCTGCAAGTG
ACCAAGGGCGGCCCCCTGCCCTTCGCCTGGGACATCCTGTCCCCCCAGTTCTTCTACGGCTCCAAGGCGT
ACATCAAGCACCCCGCCGACATCCCCGACTACCTCAAGCAGTCCTTCCCCGAGGGCTTCAAGTGGGAGCG
CGTGATGAACTTCGAGGACGGCGGCGTGGTGACCGTGACCCAGGACTCCTCCCTGCAGGACGGCACCCTC
ATCTACCACGTGAAGTTCATCGGCGTGAACTTCCCCTCCGACGGCCCCGTAATGCAGAAGAAGACTCTGG
GCTGGGAGCCCTCCACTGAGCGCAACTACCCCCGCGACGGCGTGCTGAAGGGCGAGAACCACATGGCGCT
GAAGCTGAAGGGCGGCGGCCACTACCTGTGTGAGTTCAAGTCCATCTACATGGCCAAGAAGCCCGTGAAG
CTGCCCGGCTACCACTACGTGGACTACAAGCTCGACATCACCTCCCACAACGAGGACTACACCGTGGTGG
AGCAGTACGAGCGCGCCGAGGCCCGCCACCACCTGTTCCAGTCTCGAGCTGATCCAAAAAAGAAGAGAAA
GGTAGATCCAAAAAAGAAGAGAAAGGTAGATCCAAAAAAGAAGAGAAAGGTAGGATCCACCGGATCTAGA
TAACGTACGGGAAACGGCCCTATTCTATAGTGTCACCTAAATGCTAGAGCTCGCTGATCAGCCTCGACTG
TGCCTTCTAGTTGCCAGCCATCTGTTGTTTGCCCCTCCCCCGTGCCTTCCTTGACCCTGGAAGGTGCCAC
TCCCACTGTCCTTTCCTAATAAAATGAGGAAATTGCATCGCATTGTCTGAGTAGGTGTCATTCTATTCTG
GGGGGTGGGGTGGGGCAGGACAGCAAGGGGGAGGATTGGGAAGACAATAGCGCGGCCGCTCTAGAGCATG
GCTACGTAGATAAGTAGCATGGCGGGTTAATCATTAACTACAAGGAACCCCTAGTGATGGAGTTGGCCAC
TCCCTCTCTGCGCGCTCGCTCGCTCACTGAGGCCGGGCGACCAAAGGTCGCCCGACGCCCGGGCTTTGCC
CGGGCGGCCTCAGTGAGCGAGCGAGCGCGCAGCTGGCGTAATAGCGAAGAGGCCCGCACCGATCGCCCTT
CCCAACAGTTGCGCAGCCTGAATGGCGAATGGCGATTCC
[38 nt withheld, positions 4520-4557]
C
[378 nt withheld, positions 4559-4936]
C
[91 nt withheld, positions 4938-5028]
A
[49 nt withheld, positions 5030-5078]
CCTTTGACGTTGGAGTCCACGTTCTTT
[37 nt withheld, positions 5106-5142]
ACCCTATCTCGGTCTATTCTTTTGATTTATAAGGGATTTTGCCGATTTCGGCCTATTGGTTAAAAAATGA
GCTGATTTAACAAAAATTTAACGCGAATTTTAACAAAATATTAACGCTTACAATTTAAATATTTGCTTAT
ACAATCT
[100 nt withheld, positions 5290-5389]
CTCAGGCAATGACCTGATAGCCTTTGTAG
[69 nt withheld, positions 5419-5487]
T
[44 nt withheld, positions 5489-5532]
ACCTACACATTACTCA
[44 nt withheld, positions 5549-5592]
TTGCGTTGAAATAAAGGCTTCTCCC
[83 nt withheld, positions 5618-5700]
TTCTTTGCCTTGCCTGTATGATTTATTGGATGTTGGAATCGCCTGATGCGGTATTTTCTCCTTACGCATC
TGTGCGGTATTTCACACCGCATATGGTGCACTCTCAGTACAATCTGCTCTGATGCCGCATAGTTAAGCCA
GCCCCGACACCCGCCAACACCCGCTGACGCGCCCTGACGGGCTTGTCTGCTCCCGGCATCCGCTTACAGA
CAAGCTGTGACCGTCTCCGGGAGCTGCATGTGTCAGAGGTTTTCACCGTCATCACCGAAACGCGCGAGAC
GAAAGGGCCTCGTGATACGCCTATTTTTATAGGTTAATGTCATGATAATAATGGTTTCTTAGACGTCAGG
TGGCACTTTTCGGGGAAATGTGCGCGGAACCCCTATTTGTTTATTTTTCTAAATACATTCAAATATGTAT
CCGCTCATGAGACAATAACCCTGATAAATGCTTCAATAATATTGAAAAAGGAAGAGTATGAGTATTCAAC
ATTTCCGTGTCGCCCTTATTCCCTTTTTTGCGGCATTTTGCCTTCCTGTTTTTGCTCACCCAGAAACGCT
GGTGAAAGTAAAAGATGCTGAAGATCAGTTGGGTGCACGAGTGGGTTACATCGAACTGGATCTCAACAGC
GGTAAGATCCTTGAGAGTTTTCGCCCCGAAGAACGTTTTCCAATGATGAGCACTTTTAAAGTTCTGCTAT
GTGGCGCGGTATTATCCCGTATTGACGCCGGGCAAGAGCAACTCGGTCGCCGCATACACTATTCTCAGAA
TGACTTGGTTGAGTACTCACCAGTCACAGAAAAGCATCTTACGGATGGCATGACAGTAAGAGAATTATGC
AGTGCTGCCATAACCATGAGTGATAACACTGCGGCCAACTTACTTCTGACAACGATCGGAGGACCGAAGG
AGCTAACCGCTTTTTTGCACAACATGGGGGATCATGTAACTCGCCTTGATCGTTGGGAACCGGAGCTGAA
TGAAGCCATACCAAACGACGAGCGTGACACCACGATGCCTGTAGCAATGGCAACAACGTTGCGCAAACTA
TTAACTGGCGAACTACTTACTCTAGCTTCCCGGCAACAATTAATAGACTGGATGGAGGCGGATAAAGTTG
CAGGACCACTTCTGCGCTCGGCCCTTCCGGCTGGCTGGTTTATTGCTGATAAATCTGGAGCCGGTGAGCG
TGGGTCTCGCGGTATCATTGCAGCACTGGGGCCAGATGGTAAGCCCTCCCGTATCGTAGTTATCTACACG
ACGGGGAGTCAGGCAACTATGGATGAACGAAATAGACAGATCGCTGAGATAGGTGCCTCACTGATTAAGC
ATTGGTAACTGTCAGACCAAGTTTACTCATATATACTTTAGATTGATTTAAAACTTCATTTTTAATTTAA
AAGGATCTAGGTGAAGATCCTTTTTGATAATCTCATGACCAAAATCCCTTAACGTGAGTTTTCGTTCCAC
TGAGCGTCAGACCCCGTAGAAAAGATCAAAGGATCTTCTTGAGATCCTTTTTTTCTGCGCGTAATCTGCT
GCTTGCAAACAAAAAAACCACCGCTACCAGCGGTGGTTTGTTTGCCGGATCAAGAGCTACCAACTCTTTT
TCCGAAGGTAACTGGCTTCAGCAGAGCGCAGATACCAAATACTGTTCTTCTAGTGTAGCCGTAGTTAGGC
CACCACTTCAAGAACTCTGTAGCACCGCCTACATACCTCGCTCTGCTAATCCTGTTACCAGTGGCTGCTG
CCAGTGGCGATAAGTCGTGTCTTACCGGGTTGGACTCAAGACGATAGTTACCGGATAAGGCGCAGCGGTC
GGGCTGAACGGGGGGTTCGTGCACACAGCCCAGCTTGGAGCGAACGACCTACACCGAACTGAGATACCTA
CAGCGTGAGCTATGAGAAAGCGCCACGCTTCCCGAAGGGAGAAAGGCGGACAGGTATCCGGTAAGCGGCA
GGGTCGGAACAGGAGAGCGCACGAGGGAGCTTCCAGGGGGAAACGCCTGGTATCTTTATAGTCCTGTCGG
GTTTCGCCACCTCTGACTTGAGCGTCGATTTTTGTGATGCTCGTCAGGGGGGCGGAGCCTATGGAAAAAC
GCCAGCAACGCGGCCTTTTTACGGTTCCTGGCCTTTTGCTGGCCTTTTGCTCACATGTTCTTTCCTGCGT
TATCCCCTGATTCT
Features (pLannotate 1.2.2; 21 found; start..end, strand, type, name):
      1..84      +  rep_origin     RSF ori (fragment): Plasmids containing the RSF 1030 origin of replication can be propagated in E. coli cells that contain additional plasmids with compatible origins.
     73..130     -  repeat_region  AAV2 ITR (fragment): inverted terminal repeat of adeno-associated virus serotype 2 inverted
   1054..1236    +  CDS            Hmgb3 (fragment): HMGB3_MOUSE - Also known as Hmg2a, Hmg4. Experimental evidence at protein level: Swiss-Prot protein existence level 1. Multifunctional protein with various roles in different cellular compartments. May act in a redox sensitive manner. Associates with chromatin and binds DNA with a preference to non-canonical DNA structures such as single-stranded DNA. Can bent DNA and enhance DNA flexibility by looping thus providing a mechanism to promote activities on various gene promoters (By similarity). Proposed to be involved in the innate immune response to nucleic acids by acting as a cytoplasmic prom
   1227..1295    +  CDS            Hmgb2 (fragment): HMGB2_MOUSE - Also known as Hmg2. Experimental evidence at protein level: Swiss-Prot protein existence level 1. Multifunctional protein with various roles in different cellular compartments. May act in a redox sensitive manner. In the nucleus is an abundant chromatin-associated non-histone protein involved in transcription, chromatin remodeling and V(D)J recombination and probably other processes. Binds DNA with a preference to non- canonical DNA structures such as single-stranded DNA. Can bent DNA and enhance DNA flexibility by looping thus providing a mechanism to promote activities on vario
   2639..3114    +  intron         β-globin intron: internally truncated intron from human β-globin
   3217..3891    +  CDS            E2-Crimson: E2-Crimson is a basic (constitutively fluorescent) far red fluorescent protein published in 2009, derived from Discosoma sp.. It is reported to be a rapidly-maturing tetramer with low acid sensitivity.
   3904..3924    +  CDS            SV40 NLS: nuclear localization signal of SV40 (simian virus 40) large T antigen
   3928..3948    +  CDS            SV40 NLS: nuclear localization signal of SV40 (simian virus 40) large T antigen
   3952..3972    +  CDS            SV40 NLS: nuclear localization signal of SV40 (simian virus 40) large T antigen
   4014..4032    -  promoter       SP6 promoter: promoter for bacteriophage SP6 RNA polymerase
   4058..4169    +  polyA_signal   bGH poly(A) signal: bovine growth hormone polyadenylation signal
   4313..4445    +  repeat_region  AAV2 ITR (fragment): inverted terminal repeat of adeno-associated virus serotype 2 inverted
   4440..4509    +  CDS            lacZα (fragment): LacZα fragment of β-galactosidase; lacZ fragment
   4520..4825    +  CDS            M13 gene IV (fragment) (sequence partly withheld): pIV; IV; phage assembly
   4813..5241    +  rep_origin     f1 ori (sequence partly withheld): f1 bacteriophage origin of replication; arrow indicates direction of (+) strand synthesis
   5331..5734    +  CDS            M13 gene II (fragment) (sequence partly withheld): pII; II; replication
   5742..5841    -  misc_feature   bom (fragment): basis of mobility region from pBR322
   5943..5978    -  CDS            rop (fragment): Rop protein, which maintains plasmids at low copy number; rop
   6073..6177    +  promoter       AmpR promoter: bla
   6178..7038    +  CDS            AmpR: β-lactamase; bla; confers resistance to ampicillin, carbenicillin, and related antibiotics
   7209..7797    +  rep_origin     ori: high-copy-number ColE1/pMB1/pBR322/pUC origin of replication
