[The description below was written by a language model from this plasmid's Addgene catalogue record and pLannotate feature annotations shown in this document.]
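Description:
pAAV-PAG-E2-Crimson-3XNLS-pA is an adeno-associated virus transfer plasmid built on a pAAV backbone, designed to express a nuclear-localized far-red fluorescent reporter after packaging into recombinant AAV. In bacteria it is maintained as a high-copy plasmid through a ColE1/pUC-type origin and selected with ampicillin via the β-lactamase gene and its promoter. An f1 phage origin and remnants of M13, lacZα, bom and rop sequences are also present in the backbone.

The payload is E2-Crimson, a rapidly maturing tetrameric far-red protein derived from Discosoma, fused at its C terminus to three tandem SV40 large T antigen nuclear localization signals. These concentrate the fluorescence in the nuclei of transduced cells and make individual cells easier to identify and count. Expression is driven by what the record calls the PAG promoter. Its composition is not defined in the record and the feature table does not annotate it as a promoter. The region upstream of the reporter contains only short matches to mouse Hmgb3/Hmgb2 coding sequence, followed by an internally truncated human β-globin intron, which typically enhances transcript processing and expression. A bovine growth hormone polyadenylation signal terminates the transcript, and a stray SP6 promoter lies in reverse orientation between the reporter and the poly(A) signal.

The cassette is flanked by AAV2 inverted terminal repeat sequences, which direct replication and packaging of the vector genome. Both are annotated only as fragments, the upstream one being very short, which fits the depositor's note that the plasmid contains only one ITR and that this is not known to affect function. The associated work compared how AAV serotypes transduce inhibitory neurons in the rat amygdala, which suggests use as a marker of transduced neurons.
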