Addgene plasmid #183801: pAAV-PAG-E2-Crimson-3XNLS-pA
Purpose: AAV vector to express nuclear localized E2-Crimson from PAG promoter
Depositing lab: Jonathan Ploski. Depositing organization: University of Texas at Dallas. Publication: Adeno-associated viral serotypes differentially transduce inhibitory neurons within the rat amygdala. de Solis CA, Hosek MP, Holehonnur R, Ho A, Banerjee A, Luong JA, Jones LE, Chaturvedi D, Ploski JE. Brain Res. 2017 Oct 1;1672:148-162. doi: 10.1016/j.brainres.2017.07.023. Epub 2017 Jul 29. PubMed 28764932.
Backbone
  Vector backbone: pAAV
  Vector type: AAV
Growth in bacteria
  Bacterial resistance: Ampicillin, 100 μg/mL
  Growth temperature: 37°C
  Growth strain: NEB Stable
  Copy number: High Copy
Gene/Insert
  Gene/Insert name: E2-Crimson-NLS
  Species: Other
  Tag / fusion protein: NLS (C terminal on insert)
  Cloning method: Restriction Enzyme; 5′ cloning site Unknown (unknown if destroyed)
Terms and licenses: Academic/Nonprofit Terms; Industry Terms: Not Available to Industry
Depositor comments: Please note: This plasmid contains only one ITR. This is not known to affect plasmid function.
How to cite: pAAV-PAG-E2-Crimson-3XNLS-pA was a gift from Jonathan Ploski (Addgene plasmid # 183801 ; http://n2t.net/addgene:183801 ; RRID:Addgene_183801)
